Addgene plasmid #132586: pIM23
Purpose: pZA4-oxySp-mCherry-TEVrs-LAA
Depositing lab: Timothy Lu. Depositing organization: Massachusetts Institute of Technology. Publication: Gene networks that compensate for crosstalk with crosstalk. Muller IE, Rubens JR, Jun T, Graham D, Xavier R, Lu TK. Nat Commun. 2019 Sep 6;10(1):4028. doi: 10.1038/s41467-019-12021-y. PubMed 31492904.
Backbone
  Vector backbone: pZA4
  Backbone size w/o insert (bp): 2055
  Total vector size (bp): 3100
  Vector type: Bacterial Expression
Growth in bacteria
  Bacterial resistance: Spectinomycin, 50 μg/mL
  Growth temperature: 37°C
  Growth strain: DH5alpha
  Copy number: Unknown
Gene/Insert 1
  Gene/Insert name: oxySp-mCherry-TEVrs-LAA-TermT1
  Insert size (bp): 1045
  Promoter: oxySp
  Cloning method: Gibson Cloning
  Sequencing primers: 5′ CCGAACAGGCTTATGTCCAC; 3′ TGGCATCTTCCAGGAAATCT
Gene/Insert 2
  Gene/Insert name: None
  Promoter: none
  Cloning method: Unknown
  Sequencing primers: 5′ none; 3′ none
Terms and licenses: Academic/Nonprofit Terms; Industry Terms: Not Available to Industry
How to cite: pIM23 was a gift from Timothy Lu (Addgene plasmid # 132586 ; http://n2t.net/addgene:132586 ; RRID:Addgene_132586)
