[The description below was written by a language model from this plasmid's Addgene catalogue record and pLannotate feature annotations shown in this document.]
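Description:
pIM23 is a small bacterial expression plasmid of roughly 3.1 kb built on the pZA4 backbone and intended for use in E. coli. It replicates from the medium-copy p15A origin, which is compatible with ColE1-type plasmids and so allows it to be combined with other constructs in the same cell. Selection is by spectinomycin, through the aadA aminoglycoside adenylyltransferase (SmR) gene. The short fragments annotated as a gentamicin resistance gene and a class 1 integron Pc promoter upstream of the marker probably reflect the integron-derived origin of this resistance cassette, and the brief RSF ori match next to p15A is most likely a similarity hit, not a second functional origin. A lambda t0 terminator lies between the marker and the origin.

The roughly 1 kb insert, assembled by Gibson cloning, is a reporter cassette in which the oxyS promoter drives mCherry. oxySp is not annotated in the feature table but presumably occupies the region upstream of the mCherry coding sequence. It is generally known as an OxyR-regulated promoter that responds to hydrogen peroxide. mCherry is fused at its C-terminus to a TEV protease recognition site followed by an ssrA-type degradation tag, and transcription ends at the rrnB T1 terminator. The record names the tag as the LAA variant, whereas the automated annotation matched it partially to the LVA variant. The tag directs the reporter to ClpXP/ClpAP proteolysis, giving rapid turnover. Cleavage by TEV protease would remove the degron and stabilise the fluorescent protein, so the output could be tuned post-translationally. The associated publication concerns gene networks that compensate for crosstalk, which fits use of this plasmid as a sensor output module in synthetic circuits.
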