Features (pLannotate 1.2.2; 10 found; start..end, strand, type, name):
    130..837     +  CDS            mCherry: mCherry is a basic (constitutively fluorescent) red fluorescent protein published in 2004, derived from Discosoma sp.. It is reported to be a very rapidly-maturing monomer with low acid sensitivity.
    844..862     +  CDS            TEV site (fragment): tobacco etch virus (TEV) protease recognition and cleavage site
    874..903     +  CDS            ssrA tag (LVA) (fragment): C-terminal peptide that mediates degradation in bacteria through the ClpXP and ClpAP proteases (McGinness et al., 2006) mutant LVA variant that confers accelerated degradation under some conditions (Andersen et al., 1998)
    942..1026    +  terminator     rrnB T1 terminator: Escherichia coli rrnB; transcription terminator T1 from the E. coli rrnB gene
   1054..1109    -  rep_origin     RSF ori (fragment): Plasmids containing the RSF 1030 origin of replication can be propagated in E. coli cells that contain additional plasmids with compatible origins.
   1197..1742    -  rep_origin     p15A ori: Plasmids containing the medium-copy-number p15A origin of replication can be propagated in E. coli cells that contain a second plasmid with the ColE1 origin.
   1862..1956    -  terminator     lambda t0 terminator: transcription terminator from phage lambda
   2006..2797    -  CDS            SmR: aminoglycoside adenylyltransferase (Murphy, 1985); aadA; confers resistance to spectinomycin and streptomycin
   2804..2860    -  CDS            GmR (fragment): gentamycin acetyltransferase; aacC1; confers resistance to gentamycin
   3036..3059    -  promoter       Pc promoter (fragment): intI1 (promoter lies within the coding sequence); class 1 integron promoter
>Addgene plasmid #132586 | pIM23 | addgene full sequence | sequence record 265212 | Addgene NGS Result
CTTCATTATCCATCCTCCATCGCCACGATAGTTCATGGCGATAGGTAGAATAGCAATGAACGATTATCCC
TATCAAGCATTCTGACTGATAATTGCTCACACGAATTCATTAAAGAGGAGAAAGGTACCATGGTGAGCAA
GGGCGAAGAAGATAACATGGCCATCATCAAGGAGTTCATGCGCTTCAAGGTGCACATGGAGGGCTCCGTG
AACGGCCACGAGTTCGAGATCGAGGGCGAGGGCGAGGGCCGCCCCTACGAGGGCACCCAGACCGCCAAGC
TGAAGGTGACCAAGGGTGGCCCCCTGCCCTTCGCCTGGGACATCCTGTCCCCTCAGTTCATGTACGGCTC
CAAGGCCTACGTGAAGCACCCCGCCGACATCCCCGACTACTTGAAGCTGTCCTTCCCCGAGGGCTTCAAG
TGGGAGCGCGTGATGAACTTCGAGGACGGCGGCGTGGTGACCGTGACCCAGGACTCCTCCCTGCAGGACG
GCGAGTTCATCTACAAGGTGAAGCTGCGCGGCACCAACTTCCCCTCCGACGGCCCCGTAATGCAGAAGAA
GACCATGGGCTGGGAGGCCTCCTCCGAGCGGATGTACCCCGAGGACGGCGCCCTGAAGGGCGAGATCAAG
CAGAGGCTGAAGCTGAAGGACGGCGGCCACTACGACGCTGAGGTCAAGACCACCTACAAGGCCAAGAAGC
CCGTGCAGCTGCCCGGCGCCTACAACGTCAACATCAAGTTGGACATCACCTCCCACAACGAGGACTACAC
CATCGTGGAACAGTACGAACGCGCCGAGGGCCGCCACTCCACCGGCGGCATGGACGAGCTGTACAAGGTC
GACGAAAACCTGTACTTCCAGGGTAGGCCTGCAGCAAACGACGAAAACTACGCTTTAGCAGCTTAACCCG
GGGGATCCCATGGTACGCGTGCTAGAGGCATCAAATAAAACAAGGCTCAGTCGAAAGACTGGGCCTTTCG
TTTTATCTGTTGTTTGTCGGTGAACGCTCTCCTGAGTAGGACAAATCCGCCGCCCTAGACCTAGGGGGAT
ATATTCCGCTTCCTCGCTCACTGACTCGCTACGCTCGGTCGTTCGACTGCGGCGAGCGGAAATGGCTTAC
GAACGGGGCGGAGATTTCCTGGAAGATGCCAGGAAGATACTTAACAGGGAAGTGAGAGGGCCGCGGCAAA
GCCGTTTTTCCATAGGCTCCGCCCCCCTGACAAGCATCACGAAATCTGACGCTCAAATCAGTGGTGGCGA
AACCCGACAGGACTATAAAGATACCAGGCGTTTCCCCCTGGCGGCTCCCTCGTGCGCTCTCCTGTTCCTG
CCTTTCGGTTTACCGGTGTCATTCCGCTGTTATGGCCGCGTTTGTCTCATTCCACGCCTGACACTCAGTT
CCGGGTAGGCAGTTCGCTCCAAGCTGGACTGTATGCACGAACCCCCCGTTCAGTCCGACCGCTGCGCCTT
ATCCGGTAACTATCGTCTTGAGTCCAACCCGGAAAGACATGCAAAAGCACCACTGGCAGCAGCCACTGGT
AATTGATTTAGAGGAGTTAGTCTTGAAGTCATGCGCCGGTTAAGGCTAAACTGAAAGGACAAGTTTTGGT
GACTGCGCTCCTCCAAGCCAGTTACCTCGGTTCAAAGAGTTGGTAGCTCAGAGAACCTTCGAAAAACCGC
CCTGCAAGGCGGTTTTTTCGTTTTCAGAGCAAGAGATTACGCGCAGACCAAAACGATCTCAAGAAGATCA
TCTTATTAATCAGATAAAATATTTCTAGATTTCAGTGCAATTTATCTCTTCAAATGTAGCACCTGAAGTC
AGCCCCATACGATATAAGTTGTTACTAGTACTAGTGCTTGGATTCTCACCAATAAAAAACGCCCGGCGGC
AACCGAGCGTTCTGAACAAATCCAGATGGAGTTCTGAGGTCATTACTGGATCTATCAACAGGAGTCCAAG
CGAGCTCGAGCTCGATATCCGTCGGCTTGAACGAATTGTTAGACATTATTTGCCGACTACCTTGGTGATC
TCGCCTTTCACGTAGTGGACAAATTCTTCCAACTGATCTGCGCGCGAGGCCAAGCGATCTTCTTCTTGTC
CAAGATAAGCCTGTCTAGCTTCAAGTATGACGGGCTGATACTGGGCCGGCAGGCGCTCCATTGCCCAGTC
GGCAGCGACATCCTTCGGCGCGATTTTGCCGGTTACTGCGCTGTACCAAATGCGGGACAACGTAAGCACT
ACATTTCGCTCATCGCCAGCCCAGTCGGGCGGCGAGTTCCATAGCGTTAAGGTTTCATTTAGCGCCTCAA
ATAGATCCTGTTCAGGAACCGGATCAAAGAGTTCCTCCGCCGCTGGACCTACCAAGGCAACGCTATGTTC
TCTTGCTTTTGTCAGCAAGATAGCCAGATCAATGTCGATCGTGGCTGGCTCGAAGATACCTGCAAGAATG
TCATTGCGCTGCCATTCTCCAAATTGCAGTTCGCGCTTAGCTGGATAACGCCACGGAATGATGTCGTCGT
GCACAACAATGGTGACTTCTACAGCGCGGAGAATCTCGCTCTCTCCAGGGGAAGCCGAAGTTTCCAAAAG
GTCGTTGATCAAAGCTCGCCGCGTTGTTTCATCAAGCCTTACGGTCACCGTAACCAGCAAATCAATATCA
CTGTGTGGCTTCAGGCCGCCATCCACTGCGGAGCCGTACAAATGTACGGCCAGCAACGTCGGTTCGAGAT
GGCGCTCGATGACGCCAACTACCTCTGATAGTTGAGTCGATACTTCGGCGATCACCGCTTCCCTCATGAT
GTTTAACTTTGTTTTAGGGCGACTGCCCTGCTGCGTAACATCGTTGCTGCTCCATAACATCAAACATCGA
CCCACGGCGTAACGCGCTTGCTGCTTGGATGCCCGAGGCATAGACTGTACCCCAAAAAAACAGTCATAAC
AAGCCATGAAAACCGCCACTGCGCCGTTACCACCGCTGCGTTCGGTCAAGGTTCTGGACCAGTTGCGTGA
GCGCATACGCTACTTGCATTACAGCTTACGAACCGAACAGGCTTATGTCCACTGGGTTCGTGCCTTCATC
CGGATATCGACGT
